Addgene plasmid #102817: pBW_0065
Purpose: pVec8 containing Sr22 gene
Depositing lab: Brande Wulff. Depositing organization: John Innes Centre. Publication: Extensive Genetic Variation at the Sr22 Wheat Stem Rust Resistance Gene Locus in the Grasses Revealed Through Evolutionary Genomics and Functional Analyses. Md Hatta MA, Ghosh S, Athiyannan N, Richardson T, Steuernagel B, Yu G, Rouse MN, Ayliffe M, Lagudah ES, Radhakrishnan GV, Periyannan SK, Wulff BBH. Mol Plant Microbe Interact. 2020 Nov;33(11):1286-1298. doi: 10.1094/MPMI-01-20-0018-R. Epub 2020 Oct 1. PubMed 32779520.
Backbone
  Vector backbone: pVec8
  Vector type: Plant Expression
  Selectable markers: Hygromycin
Growth in bacteria
  Bacterial resistance: Spectinomycin, 50 μg/mL
  Growth temperature: 37°C
  Growth strain: DH5alpha
  Copy number: Unknown
Gene/Insert
  Gene/Insert name: wheat stem rust resistance gene Sr22
  Species: Synthetic
  Insert size (bp): 9855
  Entrez Gene: NEWENTRY
  Promoter: Native
  Cloning method: Restriction Enzyme; 5′ cloning site NotI (not destroyed); 3′ cloning site NotI (not destroyed)
  Sequencing primers: 5′ GCCACATACGACCGACACGCTC; 3′ ccatcggagagctaataactctcgttc
Terms and licenses: Academic/Nonprofit Terms; Industry Terms: Not Available to Industry
How to cite: pBW_0065 was a gift from Brande Wulff (Addgene plasmid # 102817 ; http://n2t.net/addgene:102817 ; RRID:Addgene_102817)
