[The description below was written by a language model from this plasmid's Addgene catalogue record and pLannotate feature annotations shown in this document.]
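Description:
pBW_0065 is a plant expression construct of about 21.3 kb built on the binary vector pVec8 and carrying the wheat stem rust resistance gene Sr22. The nopaline-type right and left T-DNA border repeats are the sequences Agrobacterium uses to delimit and transfer DNA into plant cells, so the plasmid is suited to Agrobacterium-mediated transformation. Outside the borders, the backbone combines a high-copy ColE1/pMB1-type origin with a broad-host-range replication module (oriV together with the trfA replication protein). It also has an incP oriT and traJ for conjugal mobilisation; the annotation shows an IS1 element interrupting traJ. Bacterial selection is by spectinomycin, consistent with the annotated aadA gene. A neighbouring sat-1 streptothricin acetyltransferase reading frame and remnants of β-lactamase and tetR are also detected.

Within the T-DNA, the plant selectable marker is a hygromycin phosphotransferase gene driven by the CaMV 35S promoter and ended by the NOS terminator. Its coding sequence is split by a modified castor bean catalase intron, an arrangement that restricts functional expression to plant cells because bacteria cannot splice it out. A NOS promoter with only a short nptII fragment lies near the right border and appears to be a vestigial piece of the vector.

The payload is a 9,855 bp Sr22 fragment cloned as a NotI cassette under its native promoter, with the species field listed as synthetic. The feature table does not annotate it, but the large unannotated stretch between the hygromycin cassette and the left border presumably corresponds to it. The tiny chicken β-actin and tet promoter hits in that region are likely spurious matches. The associated publication indicates use in functional analysis of Sr22, that is, introducing the gene into plants to test stem rust resistance.
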