Features (pLannotate 1.2.2; 25 found; start..end, strand, type, name):
    480..504     -  misc_feature   RB T-DNA repeat: right border repeat from nopaline C58 T-DNA
    660..843     +  promoter       NOS promoter: nopaline synthase promoter NOS promoter
    844..891     +  CDS            KanR (fragment): fusion between an N-terminal peptide of nopaline synthase and Tn5 aminoglycoside phosphotransferase; nos-nptII; confers resistance to kanamycin
    913..1165    -  terminator     NOS terminator: nopaline synthase terminator and poly(A) signal
   1206..1898    -  CDS            HygR (fragment): aminoglycoside phosphotransferase from E. coli confers resistance to hygromycin
   1893..2082    -  intron         cat1 intron: castor bean catalase intron, modified
   2083..2421    -  CDS            HygR (fragment): aminoglycoside phosphotransferase from E. coli; aph(4)-Ia; confers resistance to hygromycin
   2431..2775    -  promoter       CaMV 35S promoter: strong constitutive promoter from cauliflower mosaic virus
   2432..2478    -  promoter       minimal CaMV 35S promoter: minimal 35S promoter from cauliflower mosaic virus
   7520..7537    +  promoter       chicken β-actin promoter (fragment): contains a 21-bp deletion relative to the standard chicken β-actin promoter
  12785..12809   -  promoter       tet promoter (fragment): E. coli promoter for tetracycline efflux protein gene
  12874..12898   -  misc_feature   LB T-DNA repeat: left border repeat from nopaline C58 T-DNA
  13453..13562   +  oriT           oriT: incP origin of transfer
  13595..13621   +  CDS            traJ (fragment): oriT-recognizing protein; traJ
  13622..14389   +  mobile_element IS1: prokaryotic transposable element IS1
  14389..14742   +  CDS            traJ: oriT-recognizing protein; traJ
  15014..16162   +  CDS            trfA: trans-acting replication protein that binds to and activates oriV
  16182..16301   +  CDS            tetR (fragment): TETR1_ECOLX - Experimental evidence at protein level: Swiss-Prot protein existence level 1. TetR is the repressor of the tetracycline resistance element; its N-terminal region forms a helix-turn-helix structure and binds DNA. Binding of tetracycline to TetR reduces the repressor affinity for the tetracycline resistance gene (tetA) promoter operator sites. From Escherichia coli.
  17283..17336   +  misc_feature   bom (fragment): basis of mobility region from pBR322
  17522..18110   -  rep_origin     ori: high-copy-number ColE1/pMB1/pBR322/pUC origin of replication
  18282..18529   -  CDS            bla(M) (fragment): β-lactamase lacking the signal sequence; bla(M); allows cytosolic expression of β-lactamase
  18625..19146   +  CDS            sat-1: STA_ECOLX - Protein inferred from homology: Swiss-Prot protein existence level 3. Involved in resistance to streptothricin, a broad-spectrum antibiotic produced by streptomycetes (PubMed:1850404). Detoxifies streptothricin via acetylation of the beta amino group of the first beta-lysyl moiety of streptothricin (By similarity). From Escherichia coli.
  19207..19992   +  CDS            aadA: S3AD_SHIFL - Experimental evidence at protein level: Swiss-Prot protein existence level 1. Mediates bacterial resistance to the antibiotics streptomycin and spectinomycin. From Shigella flexneri.
  20678..21292   -  rep_origin     oriV: origin of replication for the bacterial F plasmid
  21284..333     +  CDS            ocd (fragment) (across the origin): OCD_AGRFC - Experimental evidence at protein level: Swiss-Prot protein existence level 1. Catalyzes the conversion of L-ornithine into L-proline with release of ammonia. Is involved in the utilization of nopaline, a catabolic pathway that proceeds through L-arginine and L-ornithine to L-proline. Nopaline is a predominant opine in plant cells transformed with Ti plasmid pTiC58. From Agrobacterium fabrum (strain C58 / ATCC 33970) (Agrobacterium tumefaciens (strain C58)).
>Addgene plasmid #102817 | pBW_0065 | addgene full sequence | sequence record 200231 | Addgene NGS Result
TCGACGATCTTGCTGCGTTCGGATATTTTCGTGGAGTTCCCGCCACAGACCCGGATTGAAGGCGAGATCC
AGCAACTCGCGCCAGATCATCCTGTGACGGAACTTTGGCGCGTGATGACTGGCCAGGACGTCGGCCGAAA
GAGCGACAAGCAGATCACGCTTTTCGACAGCGTCGGATTTGCGATCGAGGATTTTTCGGCGCTGCGCTAC
GTCCGCGACCGCGTTGAGGGATCAAGCCACAGCAGCCCACTCGACCTTCTAGCCGACCCAGACGAGCCAA
GGGATCTTTTTGGAATGCTGCTCCGTCGTCAGGCTTTCCGACGTTTGGGTGGTTGAACAGAAGTCATTAT
CGCACGGAATGCCAAGCACTCCCGAGGGGAACCCTGTGGTTGGCATGCACATACAAATGGACGAACGGAT
AAACCTTTTCACGCCCTTTTAAATATCCGATTATTCTAATAAACGCTCTTTTCTCTTAGGTTTACCCGCC
AATATATCCTGTCAAACACTGATAGTTTAAACTGAAGGCGGGAAACGACAATCTGATCATGAGCGGAGAA
TTAAGGGAGTCACGTTATGACCCCCGCCGATGACGCGGGACAAGCCGTTTTACGTTTGGAACTGACAGAA
CCGCAACGTTGAAGGAGCCACTCAGCCGCGGGTTTCTGGAGTTTAATGAGCTAAGCACATACGTCAGAAA
CCATTATTGCGCGTTCAAAAGTCGCCTAAGGTCACTATCAGCTAGCAAATATTTCTTGTCAAAAATGCTC
CACTGACGTTCCATAAATTCCCCTCGGTATCCAATTAGAGTCTCATATTCACTCTCAATCCAAATAATCT
GCAATGGCAATTACCTTATCCGCAACTTCTTTACCTATTTCCGCCCGGATCTGATATCATCGATGAATTC
CCGATCTAGTAACATAGATGACACCGCGCGCGATAATTTATCCTAGTTTGCGCGCTATATTTTGTTTTCT
ATCGCGTATTAAATGTATAATTGCGGGACTCTAATCATAAAAACCCATCTCATAAATAACGTCATGCATT
ACATGTTAATTATTACATGCTTAACGTAATTCAACAGAAATTATATGATAATCATCGCAAGACCGGCAAC
AGGATTCAATCTTAAGAAACTTTATTGCCAAATGTTTGAACGATCGGGGAAATTCGAGCTCTCCGGATCC
CGGTCGGCATCTACTCTATTCCTTTGCCCTCGGACGAGTGCTGGGGCGTCGGTTTCCACTATCGGCGAGT
ACTTCTACACAGCCATCGGTCCAGACGGCCGCGCTTCTGCGGGCGATTTGTGTACGCCCGACAGTCCCGG
CTCCGGATCGGACGATTGCGTCGCATCGACCCTGCGCCCAAGCTGCATCATCGAAATTGCCGTCAACCAA
GCTCTGATAGAGTTGGTCAAGACCAATGCGGAGCATATACGCCCGGAGCCGCGGCGATCCTGCAAGCTCC
GGATGCCTCCGCTCGAAGTAGCGCGTCTGCTGCTCCATACAAGCCAACCACGGCCTCCAGAAGAAGATGT
TGGCGACCTCGTATTGGGAATCCCCGAACATCGCCTCGCTCCAGTCAATGACCGCTGTTATGCGGCCATT
GTCCGTCAGGACATTGTTGGAGCCGAAATCCGCGTGCACGAGGTGCCGGACTTCGGGGCAGTCCTCGGCC
CAAAGCATCAGCTCATCGAGAGCCTGCGCGACGGACGCACTGACGGTGTCGTCCATCACAGTTTGCCAGT
GATACACATGGGGATCAGCAATCGCGCATATGAAATCACGCCATGTAGTGTATTGACCGATTCCTTGCGG
TCCGAATGGGCCGAACCCGCTCGTCTGGCTAAGATCGGCCGCAGCGATCGCATCCATGGCCTCCGCGACC
GGCTGCAGTTATCATCATCATCATAGACACACGAAATAAAGTAATCAGATTATCAGTTAAAGCTATGTAA
TATTTACACCATAACCAATCAATTAAAAAATAGATCAGTTTAAAGAAAGATCAAAGCTCAAAAAAATAAA
AAGAGAAAAGGGTCCTAACCAAGAAAATGAAGGAGAAAAACTAGAAATTTACCTGCAGAACAGCGGGCAG
TTCGGTTTCAGGCAGGTCTTGCAACGTGACACCCTGTGCACGGCGGGAGATGCAATAGGTCAGGCTCTCG
CTGAATTCCCCAATGTCAAGCACTTCCGGAATCGGGAGCGCGGCCGATGCAAAGTGCCGATAAACATAAC
GATCTTTGTAGAAACCATCGGCGCAGCTATTTACCCGCAGGACATATCCACGCCCTCCTACATCGAAGCT
GAAAGCACGAGATTCTTCGCCCTCCGAGAGCTGCATCAGGTCGGAGACGCTGTCGAACTTTTCGATCAGA
AACTTCTCGACAGACGTCGCGGTGAGTTCAGGCTTTTTCATATCGGGGTCGTCCTCTCCAAATGAAATGA
ACTTCCTTATATAGAGGAAGGGTCTTGCGAAGGATAGTGGGATTGTGCGTCATCCCTTACGTCAGTGGAG
ATATCACATCAATCCACTTGCTTTGAAGACGTGGTTGGAACGTCTTCTTTTTCCACGATGCTCCTCGTGG
GTGGGGGTCCATCTTTGGGACCACTGTCGGCAGAGGCATCTTGAACGATAGCCTTTCCTTTATCGCAATG
ATGGCATTTGTAGGTGCCACCTTCCTTTTCTACTGTCCTTTTGATGAAGTGACAGATAGCTGGGCAATGG
AATCCGAGGAGGTTTCCCGATATTACCCTTTGTTGAAAAGTCTCAATAGCCCTTTGGTCTTCTGAGACTG
TATCTTTGATATTCTTGGAGTAGACGAGAGTGTCGTGCTCCACCATGTTGACGGATCTCTAGGACGCGTC
GAGTCTAGAGGAGCATGCGACGTCGGGCCCTCTAGATGCGGCCGCCCGCCCAGCAACGCCGCCCCTGTCC
CCGGGCGCCCGCCGCCGCCGGGAAGCAAACTAGTTCCCGCCGCCGCTTCCCCCACCGCACAGCCGCCCGC
GACCAAGAAGACGCCTCGCCACCCCCGCCACATACGACCGACACGCTCGTCGGACGCCGTCACACTCGTC
GGACGCAGGCAGGGCAGCTAGTTGGTCTGTGGGCGCCGCGTCTCCCCTCACCGGCCGTCTCCTTCTTCTA
CGCCCGCAAGCTGTTCGACAGTTTGCCAAGGTACGAAAATGAACTCCGCCGATGAGTGTTTTTTCCACAA
TTTCATTTGCGACTCCGACGATTCGTCGTCCGACGACGAGGAGGAGATATTGGCTGCCATGTTGGTCCAT
CACCACCTCAACAGCCAGCGGCCGTTGTTCCGTGGCTCCATACCGGGCCACCTTCCCGACGTTGAACCGC
AATCGAGAGAGCGGGCATTTCCTTCTTCGGAAGGACTACTTTGATACAACAAACCCGTTGTTCAAACATC
AAAAATTCCGTCGTCGTTTCCGTATGAGTAGGCATCTTTTCAACCGTATTAGAGAGGGGGTGGTCGGCTA
TGATGACTATTGCGAGTGAAAGAGGATGCCGTCGGCAAGATCGGTTTCTCCTCTTATCAGAAATGCACTG
CCGCCATCCGAATGCTTGCATACGGAGTGCACGGTGATCTCATTGACGAGTACGTCCGTATGAGTGAGTC
TACATGCCTAGAGTCCCTGTATAAGTTCTGCAAGGCTGCTATTGCTGTGTTTGGCCCTGAGTACTTGAGA
AAGCCGACAACTAAAGATACATCTTGTTTGTTGGCGACGAATGCCAGAAGGGGCTTTCCAGGGATGCTTG
GCAGCATAGACTGCATGCACTGGGAGTGGAAGAACTGTCCTTCTGCTTGGCAAGGGCAATATAAGGGACA
TGTCAGGGCTTGCGCTGTCATACTAAGGCCGTGACATCTCAAGATCTCTGGATCTGGCACTCTTTCTTTG
GCATGGCTGGATCACACAATGATATCAACGTGCTTCAGCGCTCGCGGGTGTTTGCTAGGCTTGCCGAAGG
CAACAGCCCACCGGCGAACTTTACTGTCAACGGACACAACTACGACAAACGATACTACCTGGGTGATAGT
ATCTATCCTAGTGGACCACTATTGTCAAGATAATACCCAACCCTGTCGGAGAGAAGAGGAAAAGATTTGC
CCATGAGCAAGAGAGTGCTAGGAAGGATGTCGAGCGTGCCTTTGGTGTTTTGCAATCTCGATGGGGCATC
GTTCGGTATGCTGCTAATATCTGGAGCACGCAGAAACTGGGGGGAGGTGATGACTGCTTGTGTGATCATG
CATAATATGATCGTAGAAGACGAGCGACCGGAACGTCTGTACGATCAAGGGTTTCAGTTTCAGAGTGAGA
ATGTTGTGCCTGAGCATGGAGTAGCAGCAACGTTTGAACAGTTCATCCAATTTCATCAAGACATGCGTGA
TTGGGAAACTCACGTGCAGCCGCAAAATGATTTGGTTGAGTATATGTGGGGTCATGTTGGCAACCAATAG
ATATATCTTCTTTTATTCGTTTGCAAAACTATGAAACATTTATTTTTATTTTTATTTGTATCCGGCTTGT
AAAACTATACTATTTTATTTGGTAAACTATGTTATTTGACAATATGTTTGAATGCAAATCAATATAATAT
TGGGCGGCCAGCCAGCCACGCCGACACGTATAGGTCGACGCGTTGGGCGCGCTGCCGACTCAAATCTAAA
AAAGGGCGGACGCCGGGCGGGCGGGCGACCCAAACGAACAAAAAGCGAATGAAATCGCCGTCCATTTGGA
TCGCTCCATCGGAGTTGCTCTGTCTGGCCGCCAAATGGGGACGTGACGGACACCGAGTGAACTCGTGCGG
TGTGTCCGCTTCACATCTAAATTTAGGTAAAAAAATGAATCCGTATGGACATGTTTTGAGAATGGGTCGT
TACGTTGCGACAATATTTTTATCCACAACGACCTAAACAAATGCGGGCAGATGAAATGTATGGCTGCGTT
GGAGATGCTGTTAACGGAGCAAAGTCGTTGGTAGTCGGACCGAGCAAAGTAATTGCTGAGGCAGGTAGTG
GACGAGACTGTAGAAAGGTTCCACGCTTAATATCTTGAGCAGTACTTGTAGCACATGTGTCCCTGCAAAG
CTGTCTCCGTGCTGTATACCATGTGAATTGCTTTTCTCAAAAGTAGTGGAGTACCCTACCGTGTTTCATT
AGTCTTGCCGGCTTCATAGACAAAGGATTCTTTTTTCCCGTGCCATCGCCATCTGCAAGCCCAAATCAAC
ACACACCAGAGAGAGAGAGAGAGAGAGAGAGAGAGAGCAACAATGGCGGAAGTTCTGGTGAGCGCATCCA
CAGGGGCAATGGGTTCCCTCCTGCGGAAGTTGGGAGCTATGTTGACGGATGAATACAAGCTGCTCAAGAA
CGTCCGTGGGGACATCAAGTTCCTCAAGGACGAGCTGGAGGTCATGTGCGCGTTCCTCCTCAAGATGTCA
GATGTGGAGGAGCCTGACGAACCAACAAAGCTGCGTGTGACGGCGGTGCGGGAGATGTCCTATAAGATAG
AGGACAACATCGACAAGTTCATGGTCCTCGTGGAACAGGAACACGGGTCCTCCTGTTCCGAGGCGGCTCA
TGGCGTCGCCAAGCTCATGGACAAGTGCAAGAACTTGCTGCCGGACATCAAGGCCCGCCGCAGGATCGCC
AAGGAGGTCAAAGACATCAAGAAAGAAATTAAGGATGTCAGCGACAGATTTTCAAGGTACCAGATCTTGT
TCTCCTTACAGTACTATTAGTACCTACCATCAGATTTGTGACCGATTTGTTGCCACTCAAGGTACAAGAT
TGACGACTCCTCCTCCTCTATGCCGGCAAAAGACAAGGTCGACCCTCGACTTCGTGCAGTCTACAAAGAC
GCCGCAGAGCTCGTCGGAATTGATGGACCAAAGGATGAACTTGTCAAGTGGCTGAATGAGAAAGAAGGCC
AATCACTGAAATCTGTCTCTATTGTTGGATATGGAGGGTTGGGCAAGACCACGCTCGCCAACCAGATCCG
GGTCAACCTTGGAGCGACCTTCGACTGCGGGGCTTTTGTCTCGATTTCACGCAAGCCTGACATGAAGGCG
ATATTAAGATCTATATTATCACAAATCACCAAGAAAGACGATGCTTGCTCTAGATTAGATGATATACAAC
TCATCATCGACAAGATTCGAGAATTCCTCCAAGACACAAGGTATGTATGTGAGATCTGCTACGAAGTAAC
ATTGCTTAATTAGCTCATGCATAATCGGTTGCCTAGAATTTTGCTAATGAAGATTGCTTTGTGTGATTTA
CTTTCGTCCTCAACTTGTATGACTGCGCTTAAACTTTCAAGTCATTGTTTCTTGCAACTTATGTCGATCT
GTTCACTAATTAAGATATAGCTAAAATGTGTTTGCCGATTTCTGTCGCCACACATTTTCTAATTTGATTG
CCACAAGTTTGTTAAACTTGCGGCTATGTTCTGTTTATTAAATAATTGTGACATGGCGTCAGTCAAAACA
ATAAAGTACATGCAATTCCCTCTCTTTTGTACAAGATAAATATCCGCACGCACTACATGACTGCAAATAT
ATCTATCTTCTAAGGACCCAAAGCACTTGCATGTGCAGACCATTGTTACCGGATATGCAGTACATTAGGT
TTGTGATTAGCCACTTTAAGAACATAGGGTTTCTAGAGGCTATAAACCTACGGTTATCAGTATTATAATC
TTGAATGGATATCAAACATCCGTTGAAGAATCTATGCCCATAACACAAAAAGAGAAAAGGGAAGAATTAA
TCATAGTCAGATCGGACCAGCCTGACTAGCGTAACATAATGACAACAGTAGGTTGTTGCGTCTTTCCTGG
TTTCGTAGCAATTTGCATGACGAATTGAGGCGCAGAGCCACCACTCAATATGTGGTCCTACCAATCATGA
GGAAATAACTTGTTACCAAAATGACAAAAGAAAATAGGTAGTCCCCATCATTGTTTCAATATCTATCCTC
TTGCGAACATGCTATTGGCAGTGGCAAAACATTGTACCTTGCCACTGGCAACAGCTGCCTTTACTCGGCC
TGAGCATTCATATTTTTTTCCTCTTGGTTGTTAAATCTTGCTATTTTTCGCTTGCCTTCTATGGCAATCT
TTTTTTTTCTTATATTGCCACCAAATTGTATCTAAGAGCAACTCCAACACGCCGACGCAATTTTTGTCCA
TTTAGATCGGCCAAGCGGACGGGGTGTCTGGTTTTGCCTTTGGGTGGTGCGCCTACGCATTAGTCCGCGT
GGGCATTTAAAAAACTTAAAAAGCTTAAAATAATTAAATATAAATAAAAATGCATATTAAAGCCCGTCAA
AGTCCACATAATTAAACATAATACATTAATATATTAATAAAAAACAGCCGCCCCAGCCCGCAGCCCTAGG
CGTCTTCGTCGGAGGAGTGGGTGAGGTCGAAGAATGCCGGCAGCTCAGCCCACGGGAAGGCCTGCTGGTG
GGCAGCCAGCACCGCCTGCTCCGCTGTCTGCGGCGGCGGCGGCCCTACCTGGCACCGCGCACGCCTCCTC
CTCGCGCTCCTGCCGCTCCTCCTCCTCATCGCACGCCCAACGAAGTTTTGGCGCTCCTCCCCCTCGGGTT
CCCGCTGCATGCGGACCTGGCCGTCGTACCGCTCCTCCTCCAGCGTGCGGTCCTTCCACGCCACGAGGTA
GGCCGCCTCCTCCTCCATCACGCACAGCCAAATGGGCGGCTTGCTCATCCGCTTGCAGACGATGCCCTGC
CATTGGTAAACGCCGGTGGGCGCGGGTGGTGCTAGCGCTGGTGCAGGCGGTGACGATGTGGCTGGTGGTC
CCGGCAGGTAGACACTATAGCTGGCGGCCGATAGCTGCAGCGTGTCATCGAGGCCAGACCACTAGGAGTC
CTCGCACTAAGACTCCTCGGTGACGTGATGGGCCCCCTCCTCCAATGCCTTGAGGAACGCCGCCTCCTCC
TCAACCTACTATTTGACCACCGGTGGCGGCGGTGGAGGGCAGGCTTCGAGCTGGACGGCGTCGCGGAGGC
GCACATGGTGCTCGATGGTGAACCAGACTTCTCAGTTAGGGGAGTCTGGCCTCGATGGGTGGAGTCGCGA
CGCTGCTCTGGCGTCAGGAGAGCACGCCGGGCCCGAATCTCGTTGGCGCGCGCACGCTCGGACTGTGGCA
CCGCCGGCACTGGAATGTGGTGGGGGTCGAGGTGCCAGCCGTGGGGGAAGTTCACGTCCGGCCACGGCAG
TGAGACGCGGTACTCCCGGTGGTACTACGCGTGGTGCACCGGGATGTACTGGTGGTCCCGTGGCGCTGCC
GCCCTCCCATCCCGCAGCGCCGACACCAATGCGAACCCCTTCGCTGCCGGCCTCACCGGCCCTTGCAACG
AGCCGGCCTCGTGGTCGTGCTTGCCTTGCCCTTACCTTTGCCAAAGAAACCCATGACGGCTAGGGTTTTC
TGTCACCGGCGAGGGAGCAGATGTGGACTAGAGTGGGAGGAGAAGTGGATGAGGCCCGCCCCGCCGCACC
CTTGCAATTAAAAAGGGCGTGATCCGGACGTTTCTAGTCACTGCCATGCGGGCCCGAGGTAGGTGGGCGC
CATTGACTACGTCTGTGGTGGTAGTTGGCTGGCAGACACGCCAGCCCGAGGCGCACACCGAGCGGACGCG
CAACACGTCCGTCTCGTGTTCGTGTGAACGCAAATCAGGCACAAATTTGGGCTGGAAATGCGTCTACATG
GATGCCGAACGGACGTGATTTGGGTTTGTGTCCGCACGTTGGGCCGGCGTTTTTGTGCCTTTCGACCCTA
ATGGACACACACGGACCAAATCCGTTGGCGTGTTAGAGTTGCTTGTACCTAGTACTACTATGTGTGGAGT
TGTTATCTTTGAGTTTCTCCCCCATCTGTAGCTGTGTATTATTGTGAGATGCTCTCAGGATTTCACTTAT
TTTAGATAATGACAACTTTCTTGATGCTAGACAATTACATCAAGGTGTATTATATCTAGGATGCACACAG
ATGTGAGATTGTTTCAGGATTTTAGGTTACTTGGTAGGTGTTACTATAAATATCTAATGAGCTCTAATGT
GTATGTTCATGAAACTGTGTTGCAGGTACTTTATCATAATTGATGATATATGGGAGTTAGGAACATGGGA
AACTTTGAAATGTGCATTTGTCAAGAATACATTGGGCAGCAGAATAATTATCACAACACGTATAGTTGAT
GTTGCCAAATCTTGTTCTCCTTCTAGTGAAGATCTTGTCTATGAGATGAAACCACTCAGTGAGGCTGACT
CGAAGAAATTGTTTTTCAAGAGGATATTTGGCTGTGAAGAAAGCTGTCCTGATAGCTTGAAAGAAGCTGC
CAATGATATTTTGAAAAAATGCCGTGGCCTACCTCTGGCCATCAATGCCATTTCTAGCGTGTTGGTCACA
ACAAGGGAAACAAAAGAAGAGTGGGATCGGGTGCGACATTCAATACGCTCTTCAAAGGTCAAAAGTGATA
TAATAGAGACCATGAATTACATATTGTCTCTTAGTTATTTTGATCTTCCCCACCACCTAAGAAGCTGCTT
ATTGTACCTGGCTCTGTTTCCTGAAGACCAATTGATTGGAAGGAAGCGGTTAGTACGCAGATGGATTTCT
GAAGGCTTTATCCATGGAGAAAGTGGACAAGATCTCATGGAATTAGGAGAGGAATATTTTCACCAGCTTG
TGAACAGAAGTCTAATACAGCCCGGCAACATAGGGTATGACGGCAAGGCAATGTATTGCCGAGTCCATGA
CACCATCCTTGATTTCCTAATTGACAAATCCTCTGAAGAGAACATGTGTACTGTCCTAAAGAAACAATGC
AAGCCTAATGGCATAGTTCGTCGGCTCTCTCTAATGGGGAATGAGGATGAAGAAATCGTGGAGCAATTGG
ATCTGTCACACGCTCGGTCAATCACTGCTTTTGGGGATATCAAGCTATTGCCTTCGCTTGGGAGGTCAAA
ATGCTTGCGCGTGCTAGACTTGCAAGACTGCGATCAGTTGGAAAATCATCATATCAAGGATATTGAAAGA
CTCTATCAGCTAAGATACTTGGATATCTCTTCTACAGGAATCACGGAGCTTCCCAGGCAAATTGGGGAGT
TGCTGTATCTAGAGACGCTAGTTGCCTATGGATTACGTGAGCTTCCTGAAAGCACAAGTCGGCTACAACG
ACTGGCACGTTTGTTTGTTTACTCTGGTTGTAAGCTTCCAGGTGGGTTGGGAAACTTGATAAACTTGCAA
GAGCTTGACTGCGTTGATGCCTTGCATTTGAAGCATGTGGAAGAGCTCGGCAAACTAACAAATCTGAGAA
AGCTGAGTATTAAATTGGACACTGGTGGGATTGAAGGCAACAAATTAGAAGAGTCCAAGGAAAAGCTGGT
GTCCTCTCTCTGTAAACTGGACGAATGCGGCCTCCTTTCCCTGAGTATTGATTATTATCTGAGAGAAAAG
GATGGAGAAGAGCCGTTCCTCCCTGCTTTGGGTTGTATCCAGGAGGTTTTTGTATATGGACAAGATATCA
GCCGGATTAGCAGATGGCTCGCGTCACTTCCCAACCTACACAGGTTGCTTTTGGACGATCCGAAGATAGA
GCAGCAGGATATTGAGATGATTGGATTGATACCCAATCTGATCGATTTGACACTGCCGCCTCTATACAAA
ACAGACGACGCTGGGCGGCTCATCATCAGGCGTGAAGGATTTCAACAGTTGCAGAAGTTTGAGGCTTACA
ATACTCGTATGGGGGTTTTAATGTTTGAACCGGGGGCTATGCCGAGGCTCAAGGAGCTTAAACTCCATAA
CTTCATCGAAAAGCCCAAATCTGCTGCGGTCGATTTCGACTTTGGCATCCAACGCCTCTCCAGCCTTGCT
CGCCTCACTGTCAGCTTATCCTGCGGTGGCTGGACGGTGGCAGAAGTAGAGGCTGCGGAGGATGCTTTCA
AGAGCATGGCCGAGGCGAACCCCAACCGTCCAATACTGGAGATGACAAGATATAATACGCAGCATATGTT
ACAAGACGAGCAAATAGGTATGACAGGCTCAGGTACTATTAACTAGTTTGTACTTTTGTCTTGGTGAGCA
GTAGATCAAAAGATGTGCATATGCTTCAATCTTTTTTCCGGTAATCTATTTCAGCTACAACGCCGGCCGT
CAAGTCCTAGTGCCTAAACCGAGATGCGCCTTTGGTTATGGAGCCCAAGTCACGTACTCGGATTGGATGC
TGCAGCAAATGATACTTCTGTACATGTCTGCAAGTATCACGAATTAGTGGAATGACTAGGAATAAGTAAG
ACAAGTATCACGAATTCAGAGTCGGATGCAATTTTTTTCTTTTCTTTTGGGCATAAGTAGATTGTCATTT
GAGTATTTTTTTCCATTAATATTTGTGTATTCTTAGATTGAGACTTTGATATGTAACCCAGATTTCTGTT
GTTAGGAAACACATACCGTGTAGCTTATCAGAAGAAAAAGATCTAGCGTGCATCTATATTCTATCGGACT
ATGATATTTGGCACATGTGTGCCATATAAACAAAACTGTCACACCTCTATTTCCTTCACTCTAAATAGAT
GTATACATTAGTTTGATTCTTTCTTCTTTCACGTGCATTTCTCCTTCTAATTAGATGCATACATTAGAGG
ACAAAAAAGACGATGTCATTCTAGATTTTCTTTATTAAAATATTTAAAATGTTTTGTAGCTCAAACCGTC
GGTCCGATGTAAAAACCGTTTTTACATATACGATTCGTCGCGATGAGATCTTTGAAACTAGATCCTATGT
TGACATGTTTCGATGACTTTTTTTAACCAAAATTTACCATGCCTTTTATATGCAAGTTACCGTGCTATTT
CCACATAAGTCATCGGAGGCATAAAAATGGTTCACCGACACTACAGTTCATATATTACCATGATGTTTAC
ATATAAGTTACCGGGAGGGGGGGGGGGGGTGTCTGTTTTCAATAATTTCCCCACCGAGTCAAATATTACC
ATAGTATATGTACGTAAGTTATCAGGTATCCGATGGGTATATTACCATGGCTATCTTTTAAAAAAATCTC
TAATTTACCGCGGTGTTTGTATCTAAATTATCAAGTTTGTGGTGCCTAATTTACTATGCTATTTACATAC
AAAAGTTACCAGTGTATTTTTTGACAATTTTTTACTATTCTTCCCCAAATCAAGACTATTACCGTGCTGT
TTACACACAAGTTACCGGGTATATTTTCAACAACTTCATCCACCCGAATCAAACTTATCATGATGTTTGT
GAGTAACTTATCATGTCTGCAATGCGTATATTACCATTCTATTTAAACAAAATTTACCAACGATATGCTT
CAAACAATTTTTTACGTGGGTCAAAGCTAGCATACTGTTTTTGCGTAAGTTATTGTATCTGCAATAAATA
TATTACCGTGCTATTTACCTAGAAGTTATTGGGGGTAATGTTCTTCAACGAAAAAAAATTCAGGGTCAAA
AAATTATTGTGGTGTTTGAACGAGAGTTATTAGGTCTCCGATGGGTAAATTATCATGTTATTTGCACATA
AATTACCGAGGGTATGCTTTTCAACAACTTCCTCCATCCAGGTCAAAGTTATCATGGTGTTTTTGCTCAA
GTTTTCAAGTTTGTGGTGCGTATATTACCACGATGTTGACTGTTTACAAGGTTTTTGAGTCGCCGACTAA
TCGCCGACTAATCGTCGAGTCGTCGCGGCGGCGGCCGCATGCATAAGCTTATCGATGATAAGCTGTCAAA
CATGAGAATTCAGTACATTAAAAACGTCCGCAATGTGTTATTAAGTTGTCTAAGCGTCAATTTGTTTACA
CCACAATATATCCTGCCACCAGCCAGCCAACAGCTCCCCGACCGGCAGCTCGGCACAAAATCACCACTCG
ATACAGGCAGCCCATCAGTCCGGGACGGCGTCAGCGGGAGAGCCGTTGTAAGGCGGCAGACTTTGCTCAT
GTTACCGATGCTATTCGGAAGAACGGCAACTAAGCTGCCGGGTTTGAAACACGGATGATCTCGCGGAGGG
TAGCATGTTGATTGTAACGATGACAGAGCGTTGCTGCCTGTGATCAAATATCATCTCCCTCGCAGAGATC
CGAATTATCAGCCTTCTTATTCATTTCTCGCTTAACCGTGACAGGCTGTCGATCTTGAGAACTATGCCGA
CATAATAGGAAATCGCTGGATAAAGCCGCTGAGGAAGCTGAGTGGCGCTATTTCTTTAGAAGTGAACGTT
GACGATCGTCGACGGATCTTTTCCGCTGCATAACCCTGCTTCGGGGTCATTATAGCGATTTTTTCGGTAT
ATCCATCCTTTTTCGCACGATATACAGGATTTTGCCAAAGGGTTCGTGTAGACTTTCCTTGGTGTATCCA
ACGGCGTCAGCCGGGCAGGATAGGTGAAGTAGGCCCACCCGCGAGCGGGTGTTCCTTCTTCACTGTCCCT
TATTCGCACCTGGCGGTGCTCAACGGGAATCCTGCTCTGCGAGGCTGGCCGGCTACCGCCGGCGTAACAG
ATGAGGGCAAGCGGATGGCTGATGAAACCAAGCCAACCAGGGGTGATGCTGCCAACTTACTGATTTAGTG
TATGATGGTGTTTTTGAGGTGCTCCAGTGGCTTCTGTTTCTATCAGCTGTCCCTCCTGTTCAGCTACTGA
CGGGGTGGTGCGTAACGGCAAAAGCACCGCCGGACATCAGCGCTATCTCTGCTCTCACTGCCGTAAAACA
TGGCAACTGCAGTTCACTTACACCGCTTCTCAACCCGGTACGCACCAGAAAATCATTGATATGGCCATGA
ATGGCGTTGGATGCCGGGCAACAGCCCGCATTATGGGCGTTGGCCTCAACACGATTTTACGTCACTTAAA
AAACTCAGGCCGCAGTCGGTAACCTCGCGCATACAGCCGGGCAGTGACGTCATCGTCTGCGCGGAAATGG
ACGAACAGTGGGGCTATGTCGGGGCTAAATCGCGCCAGCGCTGGCTGTTTTACGCGTATGACAGTCTCCG
GAAGACGGTTGTTGCGCACGTATTCGGTGAACGCACTATGGCGACGCTGGGGCGTCTTATGAGCCTGCTG
TCACCCTTTGACGTGGTGATATGGATGACGGATGGCTGGCCGCTGTATGAATCCCGCCTGAAGGGAAAGC
TGCACGTAATCAGCAAGCGATATACGCAGCGAATTGAGCGGCATAACCTGAATCTGAGGCAGCACCTGGC
ACGGCTGGGACGGAAGTCGCTGTCGTTCTCAAAATCGGTGGAGCTGCATGACAAAGTCATCGGGCATTAT
CTGAACATAAAACACTATCAATAAGTTGGAGTCATTACCCAACCAGGAAGGGCAGCCCACCTATCAAGGT
GTACTGCCTTCCAGACGAACGAAGAGCGATTGAGGAAAAGGCGGCGGCGGCCGGCATGAGCCTGTCGGCC
TACCTGCTGGCCGTCGGCCAGGGCTACAAAATCACGGGCGTCGTGGACTATGAGCACGTCCGCGAGCTGG
CCCGCATCAATGGCGACCTGGGCCGCCTGGGCGGCCTGCTGAAACTCTGGCTCACCGACGACCCGCGCAC
GGCGCGGTTCGGTGATGCCACGATCCTCGCCCTGCTGGCGAAGATCGAAGAGAAGCAGGACGAGCTTGGC
AAGGTCATGATGGGCGTGGTCCGCCCGAGGGCAGAGCCATGACTTTTTTAGCCGCTAAAACGGCCGGGGG
GTGCGCGTGATTGCCAAGCACGTCCCCATGCGCTCCATCAAGAAGAGCGACTTCGCGGAGCTGGTATTCG
TGCAGGGCAAGATTCGGAATACCAAGTACGAGAAGGACGGCCAGACGGTCTACGGGACCGACTTCATTGC
CGATAAGGTGGATTATCTGGACACCAAGGCACCAGGCGGGTCAAATCAGGAATAAGGGCACATTGCCCCG
GCGTGAGTCGGGGCAATCCCGCAAGGAGGGTGAATGAATCGGACGTTTGACCGGAAGGCATACAGGCAAG
AACTGATCGACGCGGGGTTTTCCGCCGAGGATGCCGAAACCATCGCAAGCCGCACCGTCATGCGTGCGCC
CCGCGAAACCTTCCAGTCCGTCGGCTCGATGGTCCAGCAAGCTACGGCCAAGATCGAGCGCGACAGCGTG
CAACTGGCTCCCCCTGCCCTGCCCGCGCCATCGGCCGCCGTGGAGCGTTCGCGTCGTCTCGAACAGGAGG
CGGCAGGTTTGGCGAAGTCGATGACCATCGACACGCGAGGAACTATGACGACCAAGAAGCGAAAAACCGC
CGGCGAGGACCTGGCAAAACAGGTCAGCGAGGCCAAGCAGGCCGCGTTGCTGAAACACACGAAGCAGCAG
ATCAAGGAAATGCAGCTTTCCTTGTTCGATATTGCGCCGTGGCCGGACACGATGCGAGCGATGCCAAACG
ACACGGCCCGCTCTGCCCTGTTCACCACGCGCAACAAGAAAATCCCGCGCGAGGCGCTGCAAAACAAGGT
CATTTTCCACGTCAACAAGGACGTGAAGATCACCTACACCGGCGTCGAGCTGCGGGCCGACGATGACGAA
CTGGTGTGGCAGCAGGTGTTGGAGTACGCGAAGCGCACCCCTATCGGCGAGCCGATCACCTTCACGTTCT
ACGAGCTTTGCCAGGACCTGGGCTGGTCGATCAATGGCCGGTATTACACGAAGGCCGAGGAATGCCTGTC
GCGCCTACAGGCGACGGCGATGGGCTTCACGTCCGACCGCGTTGGGCACCTGGAATCGGTGTCGCTGCTG
CACCGCTTCCGCGTCCTGGACCGTGGCAAGAAAACGTCCCGTTGCCAGGTCCTGATCGACGAGGAAATCG
TCGTGCTGTTTGCTGGCGACCACTACACGAAATTCATATGGGAGAAGTACCGCAAGCTGTCGCCGACGGC
CCGACGGATGTTCGACTATTTCAGCTCGCACCGGGAGCCGTACCCGCTCAAGCTGGAAACCTTCCGCCTC
ATGTGCGGATCGGATTCCACCCGCGTGAAGAAGTGGCGCGAGCAGGTCGGCGAAGCCTGCGAAGAGTTGC
GAGGCAGCGGCCTGGTGGAACACGCCTGGGTCAATGATGACCTGGTGCATTGCAAACGCTAGGGCCTTGT
GGGGTCAGTTCCGGCTGGGGGTTCAGCAGCCAGCGCTTTACTGGCATTTCAGGAACAAGCGGGCACTGCT
CGACGCACTTGCTTCGCTCAGTATCGCTCGGGACGCACGGCGCGCTCTACGAACTGCCGATAAACAGAGG
ATTAAAATTGACAATTGTGATTAAGGCTCAGATTCGACGGCTTGGAGCGGCCGACGTGCAGGATTTCCGC
GAGATCCGATTGTCGGCCCTGAAGAAAGCTCCAGAGATGTTCGGGTCCGTTTACGAGCACGAGGAGAAAA
AGCCCATGGAGGCGTTCGCTGAACGGTTGCGAGATGCCGTGGCATTCGGCGCCTACATCGACGGCGAGAT
CATTGGGCTGTCGGTCTTCAAACAGGAGGACGGCCCCAAGGACGCTCACAAGGCGCATCTGTCCGGCGTT
TTCGTGGAGCCCGAACAGCGAGGCCGAGGGGTCGCCGGTATGCTGCTGCGGGCGTTGCCGGCGGGTTTAT
TGCTCGTGATGATCGTCCGACAGATTCCAACGGGAATCTGGTGGATGCGCATCTTCATCCTCGGCGCACT
TAATATTTCGCTATTCTGGAGCTTGTTGTTTATTTCGGTCTACCGCCTGCCGGGCGGGGTCGCGGCGACG
GTAGGCGCTGTGCAGCCGCTGATGGTCGTGTTCATCTCTGCCGCTCTGCTAGGTAGCCCGATACGATTGA
TGGCGGTCCTGGGGGCTATTTGCGGAACTGCGGGCGTGGCGCTGTTGGTGTTGACACCAAACGCAGCGCT
AGATCCTGTCGGCGTCGCAGCGGGCCTGGCGGGGGCGGTTTCCATGGCGTTCGGAACCGTGCTGACCCGC
AAGTGGCAACCTCCCGTGCCTCTGCTCACCTTTACCGCCTGGCAACTGGCGGCCGGAGGACTTCTGCTCG
TTCCAGTAGCTTTAGTGTTTGATCCGCCAATCCCGATGCCTACAGGAACCAATGTTCTCGGCCTGGCGTG
GCTCGGCCTGATCGGAGCGGGTTTAACCTACTTCCTTTGGTTCCGGGGGATCTCGCGACTCGAACCTACA
GTTGTTTCCTTACTGGGCTTTCTCAGCCGGGATGGCGCTAAGAAGCTATTGCCGCCGATCTTCATATGCG
GTGTGAAATACCGCACAGATGCGTAAGGAGAAAATACCGCATCAGGCGCTCTTCCGCTTCCTCGCTCACT
GACTCGCTGCGCTCGGTCGTTCGGCTGCGGCGAGCGGTATCAGCTCACTCAAAGGCGGTAATACGGTTAT
CCACAGAATCAGGGGATAACGCAGGAAAGAACATGTGAGCAAAAGGCCAGCAAAAGGCCAGGAACCGTAA
AAAGGCCGCGTTGCTGGCGTTTTTCCATAGGCTCCGCCCCCCTGACGAGCATCACAAAAATCGACGCTCA
AGTCAGAGGTGGCGAAACCCGACAGGACTATAAAGATACCAGGCGTTTCCCCCTGGAAGCTCCCTCGTGC
GCTCTCCTGTTCCGACCCTGCCGCTTACCGGATACCTGTCCGCCTTTCTCCCTTCGGGAAGCGTGGCGCT
TTCTCATAGCTCACGCTGTAGGTATCTCAGTTCGGTGTAGGTCGTTCGCTCCAAGCTGGGCTGTGTGCAC
GAACCCCCCGTTCAGCCCGACCGCTGCGCCTTATCCGGTAACTATCGTCTTGAGTCCAACCCGGTAAGAC
ACGACTTATCGCCACTGGCAGCAGCCACTGGTAACAGGATTAGCAGAGCGAGGTATGTAGGCGGTGCTAC
AGAGTTCTTGAAGTGGTGGCCTAACTACGGCTACACTAGAAGGACAGTATTTGGTATCTGCGCTCTGCTG
AAGCCAGTTACCTTCGGAAAAAGAGTTGGTAGCTCTTGATCCGGCAAACAAACCACCGCTGGTAGCGGTG
GTTTTTTTGTTTGCAAGCAGCAGATTACGCGCAGAAAAAAAGGATATCAAGAAGATCCTTTGATCTTTTC
TACGGGGTCTGACGCTCAGTGGAACGAAAACTCACGTTAAGGGATTTTGGTCATGAGATTATCAAAAAGG
ATCTTCACCTAGATCCTTTTAAATTAAAAATGAAGTTTTAAATCAATCTAAAGTATATATGAGTAAACTT
GGTCTGACAGTTACCAATGCTTAATCAGTGAGGCACCTATCTCAGCGATCTGTCTATTTCGTTCATCCAT
AGTTGCCTGACTCCCCGTCGTGTAGATAACTACGATACGGGAGGGCTTACCATCTGGCCCCAGTGCTGCA
ATGATACCGCGAGACCCACGCTCACCGGCTCCAGATTTATCAGCAATAAACCAGCCAGCCGGAAGGGCCG
AGCGCAGAAGTGGTCCTGCAACTTTATCCGCCTCCATCCAGTCTATTAAACAAGTGGCAGCAACGGATTC
GCAAACCTGTCACGCCTTTTGTGCCAAAAGCCGCGCCAGGTTTGCGATCCGCTGTGCCAGGCGTTAGGCG
TCATATGAAGATTTCGGTGATCCCTGAGCAGGTGGCGGAAACATTGGATGCTGAGAACCATTTCATTGTT
CGTGAAGTGTTCGATGTGCACCTATCCGACCAAGGCTTTGAACTATCTACCAGAAGTGTGAGCCCCTACC
GGAAGGATTACATCTCGGATGATGACTCTGATGAAGACTCTGCTTGCTATGGCGCATTCATCGACCAAGA
GCTTGTCGGGAAGATTGAACTCAACTCAACATGGAACGATCTAGCCTCTATCGAACACATTGTTGTGTCG
CACACGCACCGAGGCAAAGGAGTCGCGCACAGTCTCATCGAATTTGCGAAAAAGTGGGCACTAAGCAGAC
AGCTCCTTGGCATACGATTAGAGACACAAACGAACAATGTACCTGCCTGCAATTTGTACGCAAAATGTGG
CTTTACTCTCGGCGGCATTGACCTGTTCACGTATAAAACTAGACCTCAAGTCTCGAACGAAACAGCGATG
TACTGGTACTGGTTCTCGGGAGCACAGGATGACGCCTAACAATTCATTCAAGCCGACACCGCTTCGCGGC
GCGGCTTAATTCAGGAGTTAAACATCATGAGGGAAGCGGTGATCGCCGAAGTATCGACTCAACTATCAGA
GGTAGTTGGCGTCATCGAGCGCCATCTCGAACCGACGTTGCTGGCCGTACATTTGTACGGCTCCGCAGTG
GATGGCGGCCTGAAGCCACACAGTGATATTGATTTGCTGGTTACGGTGACCGTAAGGCTTGATGAAACAA
CGCGGCGAGCTTTGATCAACGACCTTTTGGAAACTTCGGCTTCCCCTGGAGAGAGCGAGATTCTCCGCGC
TGTAGAAGTCACCATTGTTGTGCACGACGACATCATTCCGTGGCGTTATCCAGCTAAGCGCGAACTGCAA
TTTGGAGAATGGCAGCGCAATGACATTCTTGCAGGTATCTTCGAGCCAGCCACGATCGACATTGATCTGG
CTATCTTGCTGACAAAAGCAAGAGAACATAGCGTTGCCTTGGTAGGTCCAGCGGCGGAGGAACTCTTTGA
TCCGGTTCCTGAACAGGATCTATTTGAGGCGCTAAATGAAACCTTAACGCTATGGAACTCGCCGCCCGAC
TGGGCTGGCGATGAGCGAAATGTAGTGCTTACGTTGTCCCGCATTTGGTACAGCGCAGTAACCGGCAAAA
TCGCGCCGAAGGATGTCGCTGCCGACTGGGCAATGGAGCGCCTGCCGGCCCAGTATCAGCCCGTCATACT
TGAAGCTAGGCAGGCTTATCTTGGACAAGAAGATCGCTTGGCCTCGCGCGCAGATCAGTTGGAAGAATTT
GTTCACTACGTGAAAGGCGAGATCACCAAGGTAGTCGGCAAATAATGTCTAACAATTCGTTCAAGCCGAC
GCCGCTTCGCGGCGCGGCTTAACTCAAGCGTTAGAGAGCTGGGGAAGACTATGCGCGATCTGTTGAAGGT
GGTTCTAAGCCTCGTACTTGCGATGGCATCGGGGCAGGCACTTGCTGACCTGCCAATTGTTTTAGTGGAT
GAAGCTCGTCTTCCCTATGACTACTCCCCATCCAACTACGACATTTCTCCAAGCAACTACGACAACTCCA
TAAGCAATTACGACAATAGTCCATCAAATTACGACAACTCTGAGAGCAACTACGATAATAGTTCATCCAA
TTACGACAATAGTCGCAACGGAAATCGTAGGCTTATATATAGCGCAAATGGGTCTCGCACTTTCGCCGGC
TACTACGTCATTGCCAACAATGGGACAACGAACTTCTTTTCCACATCTGGCAAAAGGATGTTCTACACCC
CAAAAGGGGGGCGCGGCGTCTATGGCGGCAAAGATGGGAGCTTCTGCGGGGCATTGGTCGTCATAAATGG
CCAATTTTCGCTTGCCCTGACAGATAACGGCCTGAAGATCATGTATCTAAGCAACTAGCCTGCTCTCTAA
TAAAATGTTAGGAGCTTGGCTGCCATTTTTGGGGTGAGGCCGTTCGCGGCCGAGGGGCGCAGCCCCTGGG
GGGATGGGAGGCCCGCGTTAGCGGGCCGGGAGGGTTCGAGAAGGGGGGGCACCCCCCTTCGGCGTGCGCG
GTCACGCGCACAGGGCGCAGCCCTGGTTAAAAACAAGGTTTATAAATATTGGTTTAAAAGCAGGTTAAAA
GACAGGTTAGCGGTGGCCGAAAAACGGGCGGAAACCCTTGCAAATGCTGGATTTTCTGCCTGTGGACAGC
CCCTCAAATGTCAATAGGTGCGCCCCTCATCTGTCAGCACTCTGCCCCTCAAGTGTCAAGGATCGCGCCC
CTCATCTGTCAGTAGTCGCGCCCCTCAAGTGTCAATACCGCAGGGCACTTATCCCCAGGCTTGTCCACAT
CATCTGTGGGAAACTCGCGTAAAATCAGGCGTTTTCGCCGATTTGCGAGGCTGGCCAGCTCCACGTCGCC
GGCCGAAATCGAGCCTGCCCCTCATCTGTCAACGCCGCGCCGGGTGAGTCGGCCCCTCAAGTGTCAACGT
CCGCCCCTCATCTGTCAGTGAGGGCCAAGTTTTCCGCGAGGTATCCACAACGCCGGCGGCCGGCCGCGGT
GTCTCGCACACGGCTTCGACGGCGTTTCTGGCGCGTTTGCAGGGCCATAGACGGCCGCCAGCCCAGCGGC
GAGGGCAACCAGCCCGGTGAGCGTCGGAAAGGG
